>Addgene plasmid #230706 | AiP1763 - pAAV-AiE2352m-minBG-SYFP2-WPRE3-BGHpA | addgene full sequence | sequence record 471215 | Addgene NGS Result
CCTGCAGGCAGCTGCGCGCTCGCTCGCTCACTGAGGCCGCCCGGGCGTCGGGCGACCTTTGGTCGCCCGG
CCTCAGTGAGCGAGCGCGCAGAGAGGGAGTGGCCAACTCCATCACTAGGGGTTCCTGCGGCCGCACGCGT
TGTAAGAGTAATAATCGAGCCTCCCTGGCACACAGCACAGTGACTCAGGTCAGACTACAGCCGCTCAGAA
CAAACCCTTCAAAACAGGACCTCAAAAATGTCAATGACTAAGGTACTATTGTTCTCAAATGACCTTGGTT
AGGGGCAGAGACCACTCGTGTTCATAAAATAAAAAGCAATGCAAGATGAGAACGTTATGCTGATTGACTT
CACTGTTTTCAAGATTTAAAAATAACATTTTTTGAAATTGTTTTGCTTTTGTTTTTGTTTTTATAGCGTT
ATCAGCTGATTATGGGATAGTCTGAGAAGTGGAAGTACTCCTTCAAATCTTGTTTCTTCCTCTTCTGAAG
GACATAAAAGCTAAGCCTTCAGTGAAGTTGCCCTCTGAAGGCCAACGGGAAGTATTTGTTTTGTCTTATG
TGTAAAACCGGAGTTAGCATCCAAAAGACGGAGCTCGGGCTGGGCATAAAAGTCAGGGCAGAGCCATCTA
TTGCTTACATTTGCTTCTGGGATCCAGATCTTTCGAAGCTAGCGCTACCGGTCGCCACCATGGTGAGCAA
GGGCGAGGAGCTGTTCACCGGGGTGGTGCCCATCCTGGTCGAGCTGGACGGCGACGTAAACGGCCACAAG
TTCAGCGTGTCCGGCGAGGGCGAGGGCGATGCCACCTACGGCAAGCTGACCCTGAAGCTGATCTGCACCA
CCGGCAAGCTGCCCGTGCCCTGGCCCACCCTCGTGACCACCCTGGGCTACGGCGTGCAGTGCTTCGCCCG
CTACCCCGACCACATGAAGCAGCACGACTTCTTCAAGTCCGCCATGCCCGAAGGCTACGTCCAGGAGCGC
ACCATCTTCTTCAAGGACGACGGCAACTACAAGACCCGCGCCGAGGTGAAGTTCGAGGGCGACACCCTGG
TGAACCGCATCGAGCTGAAGGGCATCGACTTCAAGGAGGACGGCAACATCCTGGGGCACAAGCTGGAGTA
CAACTACAACAGCCACAACGTCTATATCACCGCCGACAAGCAGAAGAACGGCATCAAGGCCAACTTCAAG
ATCCGCCACAACATCGAGGACGGCGGCGTGCAGCTCGCCGACCACTACCAGCAGAACACCCCCATCGGCG
ACGGCCCCGTGCTGCTGCCCGACAACCACTACCTGAGCTACCAGTCCAAGCTGAGCAAAGACCCCAACGA
GAAGCGCGATCACATGGTCCTGCTGGAGTTCGTGACCGCCGCCGGGATCACTCTCGGCATGGACGAGCTG
TACAAGTAAGTCGACGGCGCGCCGCGGCCGCGAATTCGATATCATAATCAACCTCTGGATTACAAAATTT
GTGAAAGATTGACTGGTATTCTTAACTATGTTGCTCCTTTTACGCTATGTGGATACGCTGCTTTAATGCC
TTTGTATCATGCTATTGCTTCCCGTATGGCTTTCATTTTCTCCTCCTTGTATAAATCCTGGTTAGTTCTT
GCCACGGCGGAACTCATCGCCGCCTGCCTTGCCCGCTGCTGGACAGGGGCTCGGCTGTTGGGCACTGACA
ATTCCGTGGCTCGAGAGATCTTCGACTGTGCCTTCTAGTTGCCAGCCATCTGTTGTTTGCCCCTCCCCCG
TGCCTTCCTTGACCCTGGAAGGTGCCACTCCCACTGTCCTTTCCTAATAAAATGAGGAAATTGCATCGCA
TTGTCTGAGTAGGTGTCATTCTATTCTGGGGGGTGGGGTGGGGCAGGACAGCAAGGGGGAGGATTGGGAA
GACAATAGCAGGCATGAGATCTCACGTGCGGACCGAGCGGCCGCAGGAACCCCTAGTGATGGAGTTGGCC
ACTCCCTCTCTGCGCGCTCGCTCGCTCACTGAGGCCGGGCGACCAAAGGTCGCCCGACGCCCGGGCTTTG
CCCGGGCGGCCTCAGTGAGCGAGCGAGCGCGCAGCTGCCTGCAGGGGCGCCTGATGCGGTATTTTCTCCT
TACGCATCTGTGCGGTATTTCACACCGCATA
[95 nt withheld, positions 2132-2226]
T
[46 nt withheld, positions 2228-2273]
C
[141 nt withheld, positions 2275-2415]
CCTTTGACGTTGGAGTCCACGTTCTTT
[37 nt withheld, positions 2443-2479]
ACTCTATCTCGGGCTATTCTTTTGATTTATAAGGGATTTTGCCGATTTCGGTCTATTGGTTAAAAAATGA
GCTGATTTAACAAAAATTTAACGCGAATTTTAACAAAATATTAACGTTTACAATTTTATGGTGCACTCTC
AGTACAATCTGCTCTGATGCCGCATAGTTAAGCCAGCCCCGACACCCGCCAACACCCGCTGACGCGCCCT
GACGGGCTTGTCTGCTCCCGGCATCCGCTTACAGACAAGCTGTGACCGTCTCCGGGAGCTGCATGTGTCA
GAGGTTTTCACCGTCATCACCGAAACGCGCGAGACGAAAGGGCCTCGTGATACGCCTATTTTTATAGGTT
AATGTCATGATAATAATGGTTTCTTAGACGTCAGGTGGCACTTTTCGGGGAAATGTGCGCGGAACCCCTA
TTTGTTTATTTTTCTAAATACATTCAAATATGTATCCGCTCATGAGACAATAACCCTGATAAATGCTTCA
ATAATATTGAAAAAGGAAGAGTATGAGTATTCAACATTTCCGTGTCGCCCTTATTCCCTTTTTTGCGGCA
TTTTGCCTTCCTGTTTTTGCTCACCCAGAAACGCTGGTGAAAGTAAAAGATGCTGAAGATCAGTTGGGTG
CACGAGTGGGTTACATCGAACTGGATCTCAACAGCGGTAAGATCCTTGAGAGTTTTCGCCCCGAAGAACG
TTTTCCAATGATGAGCACTTTTAAAGTTCTGCTATGTGGCGCGGTATTATCCCGTATTGACGCCGGGCAA
GAGCAACTCGGTCGCCGCATACACTATTCTCAGAATGACTTGGTTGAGTACTCACCAGTCACAGAAAAGC
ATCTTACGGATGGCATGACAGTAAGAGAATTATGCAGTGCTGCCATAACCATGAGTGATAACACTGCGGC
CAACTTACTTCTGACAACGATCGGAGGACCGAAGGAGCTAACCGCTTTTTTGCACAACATGGGGGATCAT
GTAACTCGCCTTGATCGTTGGGAACCGGAGCTGAATGAAGCCATACCAAACGACGAGCGTGACACCACGA
TGCCTGTAGCAATGGCAACAACGTTGCGCAAACTATTAACTGGCGAACTACTTACTCTAGCTTCCCGGCA
ACAATTAATAGACTGGATGGAGGCGGATAAAGTTGCAGGACCACTTCTGCGCTCGGCCCTTCCGGCTGGC
TGGTTTATTGCTGATAAATCTGGAGCCGGTGAGCGTGGGTCTCGCGGTATCATTGCAGCACTGGGGCCAG
ATGGTAAGCCCTCCCGTATCGTAGTTATCTACACGACGGGGAGTCAGGCAACTATGGATGAACGAAATAG
ACAGATCGCTGAGATAGGTGCCTCACTGATTAAGCATTGGTAACTGTCAGACCAAGTTTACTCATATATA
CTTTAGATTGATTTAAAACTTCATTTTTAATTTAAAAGGATCTAGGTGAAGATCCTTTTTGATAATCTCA
TGACCAAAATCCCTTAACGTGAGTTTTCGTTCCACTGAGCGTCAGACCCCGTAGAAAAGATCAAAGGATC
TTCTTGAGATCCTTTTTTTCTGCGCGTAATCTGCTGCTTGCAAACAAAAAAACCACCGCTACCAGCGGTG
GTTTGTTTGCCGGATCAAGAGCTACCAACTCTTTTTCCGAAGGTAACTGGCTTCAGCAGAGCGCAGATAC
CAAATACTGTTCTTCTAGTGTAGCCGTAGTTAGGCCACCACTTCAAGAACTCTGTAGCACCGCCTACATA
CCTCGCTCTGCTAATCCTGTTACCAGTGGCTGCTGCCAGTGGCGATAAGTCGTGTCTTACCGGGTTGGAC
TCAAGACGATAGTTACCGGATAAGGCGCAGCGGTCGGGCTGAACGGGGGGTTCGTGCACACAGCCCAGCT
TGGAGCGAACGACCTACACCGAACTGAGATACCTACAGCGTGAGCTATGAGAAAGCGCCACGCTTCCCGA
AGGGAGAAAGGCGGACAGGTATCCGGTAAGCGGCAGGGTCGGAACAGGAGAGCGCACGAGGGAGCTTCCA
GGGGGAAACGCCTGGTATCTTTATAGTCCTGTCGGGTTTCGCCACCTCTGACTTGAGCGTCGATTTTTGT
GATGCTCGTCAGGGGGGCGGAGCCTATGGAAAAACGCCAGCAACGCGGCCTTTTTACGGTTCCTGGCCTT
TTGCTGGCCTTTTGCTCACATGT
Features (pLannotate 1.2.2; 14 found; start..end, strand, type, name):
     12..39      +  repeat_region  AAV2 ITR (fragment): inverted terminal repeat of adeno-associated virus serotype 2 inverted
     68..86      +  repeat_region  AAV2 ITR (fragment): inverted terminal repeat of adeno-associated virus serotype 2 inverted
    690..1406    +  CDS            SYFP2: SYFP2 is a basic (constitutively fluorescent) yellow fluorescent protein published in 2006, derived from Aequorea victoria. It is reported to be a very rapidly-maturing monomer with moderate acid sensitivity.
   1446..1603    +  misc_feature   WPRE (fragment): woodchuck hepatitis virus posttranscriptional regulatory element
   1609..1689    +  misc_feature   WPRE (fragment): woodchuck hepatitis virus posttranscriptional regulatory element
   1706..1817    +  polyA_signal   bGH poly(A) signal: bovine growth hormone polyadenylation signal
   1935..2075    +  repeat_region  AAV2 ITR: inverted terminal repeat of adeno-associated virus serotype 2 inverted
   2080..2131    -  misc_feature   bom (fragment): basis of mobility region from pBR322
   2150..2605    +  rep_origin     f1 ori (sequence partly withheld): f1 bacteriophage origin of replication; arrow indicates direction of (+) strand synthesis
   2606..2655    -  misc_feature   bom (fragment): basis of mobility region from pBR322
   2757..2792    -  CDS            rop (fragment): Rop protein, which maintains plasmids at low copy number; rop
   2887..2991    +  promoter       AmpR promoter: bla
   2992..3852    +  CDS            AmpR: β-lactamase; bla; confers resistance to ampicillin, carbenicillin, and related antibiotics
   4023..4611    +  rep_origin     ori: high-copy-number ColE1/pMB1/pBR322/pUC origin of replication
