[The description below was written by a language model from this plasmid's Addgene catalogue record and pLannotate feature annotations shown in this document.]
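Description:
AiP1763 - pAAV-AiE2352m-minBG-SYFP2-WPRE3-BGHpA is an AAV transfer plasmid built on a pAAV2 backbone, about 4.7 kb in total, intended for packaging into recombinant adeno-associated virus and delivery to brain tissue. It is maintained in bacteria through a high-copy ColE1/pUC-type origin and selected with ampicillin via the β-lactamase gene and its native promoter. The backbone also carries an f1 phage origin and small remnants of pBR322 bom and rop sequences. The recorded host is a recombination-deficient cloning strain, a common choice for preserving the repeat-rich ITRs. The feature table annotates one complete AAV2 inverted terminal repeat downstream of the cassette, while the upstream ITR is detected only as two short fragments, so its integrity cannot be judged from the annotation alone.

Between the ITRs lies a simple enhancer-reporter cassette. According to the catalogue entry, the enhancer AiE2352m sits upstream of the minimal beta-globin promoter (minBG). Neither element is annotated in the feature table, but both presumably occupy the unannotated region preceding the reporter. A minimal promoter has little activity by itself, so expression depends on the enhancer, which is designed to confine transgene expression to specific brain cell populations. The record does not state which populations. The reporter is SYFP2, a rapidly maturing monomeric yellow fluorescent protein derived from Aequorea victoria. It is followed by WPRE3, a shortened woodchuck hepatitis virus posttranscriptional element (annotated as two WPRE fragments) that boosts transcript expression while saving packaging space, and by the bovine growth hormone polyadenylation signal. The construct belongs to a collection of enhancer AAVs for genetic access to cortical cell types and serves to label enhancer-defined cells fluorescently.
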