Addgene plasmid #230706: AiP1763 - pAAV-AiE2352m-minBG-SYFP2-WPRE3-BGHpA
Purpose: AiE2352m is an enhancer sequence, designed to drive AAV-mediated transgene expression in specific populations of brain cells
Depositing lab: Allen Institute for Brain Science & Bosiljka Tasic. Depositing organization: Allen Institute. Publication: A suite of enhancer AAVs and transgenic mouse lines for genetic access to cortical cell types. Ben-Simon Y, Hooper M, Narayan S, Daigle TL, Dwivedi D, Way SW, Oster A, Stafford DA, Mich JK, Taormina MJ, Martinez RA, Opitz-Araya X, Roth JR, Alexander JR, Allen S, Amster A, Arbuckle J, Ayala A, Baker PM, Bakken TE, Barcelli T, Barta S, Bendrick J, Bertagnolli D, Bielstein C, Bishwakarma P, Bowlus J, Boyer G, Brouner K, Casian B, Casper T, Chakka AB, Chakrabarty R, Chance RK, Chavan S, Clark M, Colbert K, Collman F, Daniel S, Departee M, DiValentin P, Donadio N, Dotson N, Egdorf T, Fliss T, Gabitto M, Garcia J, Gary A, Gasperini M, Gloe J, Goldy J, Gore BB, Graybuck L, Greisman N, Haeseleer F, Halterman C, Haradon Z, Hastings SD, Helback O, Ho W, Hockemeyer D, Huang C, Huff S, Hunker A, Johansen N, Jones D, Juneau Z, Kalmbach B, Kannan M, Khem S, Kussick E, Kutsal R, Larsen R, Lee C, Lee AY, Leibly M, Lenz GH, Li S, Liang E, Lusk N, Madigan Z, Malloy J, Malone J, McCue R, Melchor J, Mollenkopf T, Moosman S, Morin E, Newman D, Ng L, Ngo K, Omstead V, Otto S, Oyama A, Pena N, Pham T, Phillips E, Pom CA, Potekhina L, Ransford S, Ray PL, Rette D, Reynoldson C, Rimorin C, Rocha D, Ruiz A, Sanchez REA, Sawyer L, Sedeno-Cortes A, Sevigny JP, Shapovalova N, Shepard N, Shulga L, Sigler AR, Siverts L, Soliman S, Somasundaram S, Staats B, Stewart K, Szelenyi E, Tieu M, Trader C, Tran A, van Velthoven CTJ, Walker M, Wang Y, Weed N, Wirthlin M, Wood T, Wynalda B, Yao Z, Zhou T, Ariza J, Dee N, Reding M, Ronellenfitch K, Mufti S, Sunkin SM, Smith KA, Esposito L, Waters J, Thyagarajan B, Yao S, Lein ES, Zeng H, Levi BP, Ngai J, Ting JT, Tasic B. Cell. 2025 May 16:S0092-8674(25)00513-6. doi: 10.1016/j.cell.2025.05.002. PubMed 40403729.
Backbone
  Vector backbone: pAAV2
  Vector type: AAV
Growth in bacteria
  Bacterial resistance: Ampicillin, 100 μg/mL
  Growth temperature: 37°C
  Growth strain: NEB Stable
  Copy number: High Copy
Gene/Insert
  Gene/Insert name: SYFP2
  Species: Synthetic
  Promoter: minBG
  Cloning method: Gibson Cloning
Terms and licenses: Academic/Nonprofit Terms; Industry Terms: Not Available to Industry
How to cite: AiP1763 - pAAV-AiE2352m-minBG-SYFP2-WPRE3-BGHpA was a gift from Allen Institute for Brain Science & Bosiljka Tasic (Addgene plasmid # 230706 ; http://n2t.net/addgene:230706 ; RRID:Addgene_230706)
